Addgene plasmid #76213: MAP2K1 gRNA (BRDN0001146127)
Purpose: 3rd generation lentiviral gRNA plasmid targeting human MAP2K1
Depositing lab: John Doench & David Root. Depositing organization: Broad Institute. Publication: Optimized sgRNA design to maximize activity and minimize off-target effects of CRISPR-Cas9. Doench JG, Fusi N, Sullender M, Hegde M, Vaimberg EW, Donovan KF, Smith I, Tothova Z, Wilen C, Orchard R, Virgin HW, Listgarten J, Root DE. Nat Biotechnol. 2016 Jan 18. doi: 10.1038/nbt.3437. PubMed 26780180.
Backbone
  Vector backbone: lentiGuide-Puro
  Backbone manufacturer: Zhang Lab (Addgene plasmid # 52963)
  Vector type: Mammalian Expression, Lentiviral, CRISPR
  Selectable markers: Puromycin
Growth in bacteria
  Bacterial resistance: Ampicillin, 100 μg/mL
  Growth temperature: 37°C
  Growth strain: DH5alpha
  Copy number: High Copy
Gene/Insert
  Gene/Insert name: MAP2K1 (alt names: MAP2K1; NM_002755.3)
  gRNA/shRNA sequence: GGGCACAAGGTCCTACATGT
  Species: H. sapiens (human)
  Entrez Gene: MAP2K1 (a.k.a. CFC3, MAPKK1, MEK1, MEL, MKK1, PRKMK1)
  Promoter: hU6
  Cloning method: Unknown
  Sequencing primers: 5′ U6-F; 3′ pS2-R
Terms and licenses: Academic/Nonprofit Terms; Industry Terms: Not Available to Industry
Depositor comments: The gRNA was designed to target the following Genbank reference sequence(s): NM_002755.3. Note that this plasmid does NOT contain Cas9. It should be used in conjunction with lentiCas9-Blast (Addgene #52962) or otherwise with cell lines already expressing Cas9. Browse the full kinome gRNA library at http://www.addgene.org/pooled-library/broadgpp-human-kinome/ or visit http://www.broadinstitute.org/rnai/public/ for detailed protocols and information.
How to cite: MAP2K1 gRNA (BRDN0001146127) was a gift from John Doench & David Root (Addgene plasmid # 76213 ; http://n2t.net/addgene:76213 ; RRID:Addgene_76213)
