[The description below was written by a language model from this plasmid's Addgene catalogue record and pLannotate feature annotations shown in this document.]
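Description:
MAP2K1 gRNA (BRDN0001146127) is a third-generation lentiviral CRISPR guide plasmid built on the lentiGuide-Puro backbone and designed to express a single guide RNA against human MAP2K1 (also known as MEK1), with the guide designed against the reference transcript NM_002755.3. It is propagated in E. coli as a high-copy plasmid through a ColE1/pUC-type origin with ampicillin selection from the β-lactamase gene. The backbone also carries an f1 origin, an SV40 origin and poly(A) signal, and remnants of lac and T7/T3 cloning-vector elements.

The viral transfer cassette begins with an RSV promoter fused to a truncated HIV-1 5' LTR, which makes genomic RNA production Tat-independent. It continues through the Ψ packaging signal with a gag fragment, the Rev response element and a cPPT/CTS, and ends in a self-inactivating ΔU3 3' LTR. Within this cassette, a human U6 RNA polymerase III promoter drives the MAP2K1-specific spacer joined to the Streptococcus pyogenes Cas9 guide scaffold. A separate EF-1α core promoter with its intron A drives puromycin N-acetyltransferase, followed by a WPRE to enhance transcript expression, allowing puromycin selection of transduced mammalian cells.

The plasmid does not encode Cas9, so it is meant to be used with a separate Cas9 vector such as lentiCas9-Blast or in cells that already express Cas9. In that setting it directs cleavage and knockout of MAP2K1. It belongs to a human kinome guide collection generated in work on optimised sgRNA design for higher on-target activity and fewer off-target effects.
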