Features (pLannotate 1.2.2; 29 found; start..end, strand, type, name):
     14..80      +  CDS            small t antigen (fragment): SV40 (simian virus 40) small t antigen
    106..317     +  promoter       EF-1α core promoter: core promoter for human elongation factor EF-1α
    318..1256    +  intron         EF-1α intron A: intron upstream of the start codon of human EF-1α
   1278..1877    +  CDS            PuroR (fragment): puromycin N-acetyltransferase; pac from Streptomyces; confers resistance to puromycin
   1893..2481    +  misc_feature   WPRE: woodchuck hepatitis virus posttranscriptional regulatory element
   2532..2551    +  misc_feature   cPPT/CTS (fragment): central polypurine tract and central termination sequence of HIV-1
   2553..2786    +  LTR            3' LTR (ΔU3): self-inactivating 3' long terminal repeat (LTR) from HIV-1
   2864..2985    +  polyA_signal   SV40 poly(A) signal: SV40 polyadenylation signal
   3025..3160    +  rep_origin     SV40 ori: SV40 origin of replication
   3181..3199    -  promoter       T7 promoter: promoter for bacteriophage T7 RNA polymerase
   3207..3362    +  CDS            lacZα (fragment): LacZα fragment of β-galactosidase; lacZ fragment
   3367..3795    +  rep_origin     f1 ori (sequence partly withheld): f1 bacteriophage origin of replication; arrow indicates direction of (+) strand synthesis
   3848..3952    +  promoter       AmpR promoter: bla
   3953..4813    +  CDS            AmpR: β-lactamase; bla; confers resistance to ampicillin, carbenicillin, and related antibiotics
   4984..5572    +  rep_origin     ori: high-copy-number ColE1/pMB1/pBR322/pUC origin of replication
   5755..5847    +  CDS            lacI (fragment): lac repressor; lacI; The lac repressor binds to the lac operator to inhibit transcription in E. coli. This inhibition can be relieved by adding lactose or isopropyl-β-D-thiogalactopyranoside (IPTG).
   5860..5881    +  protein_bind   CAP binding site: CAP binding activates transcription in the presence of cAMP. E. coli catabolite activator protein
   5896..5926    +  promoter       lac promoter: promoter for the E. coli lac operon
   5934..5950    +  protein_bind   lac operator: The lac repressor binds to the lac operator to inhibit transcription in E. coli. This inhibition can be relieved by adding lactose or isopropyl-β-D-thiogalactopyranoside (IPTG). lac repressor encoded by lacI
   5995..6013    +  promoter       T3 promoter: promoter for bacteriophage T3 RNA polymerase
   6041..6267    +  promoter       RSV promoter: Rous sarcoma virus enhancer/promoter
   6268..6448    +  LTR            5' LTR (truncated): truncated 5' long terminal repeat (LTR) from HIV-1
   6495..6620    +  misc_feature   HIV-1 Ψ: packaging signal of human immunodeficiency virus type 1
   6604..6967    +  CDS            HIV-1 gag (fragment): gag protein from human immunodeficiency virus 1; gag
   7113..7346    +  misc_feature   RRE: The Rev response element (RRE) of HIV-1 allows for Rev-dependent mRNA export from the nucleus to the cytoplasm.
   7723..7749    +  CDS            Rev (fragment): human immunodeficiency virus 1 (HIV-1) Rev protein; rev; enhances nuclear export of unspliced and incompletely spliced viral mRNAs
   7753..7993    +  promoter       U6 promoter: RNA polymerase III promoter for human U6 snRNA
   8023..8098    +  misc_RNA       gRNA scaffold: guide RNA scaffold for the Streptococcus pyogenes CRISPR/Cas9 system
   8154..8271    +  misc_feature   cPPT/CTS: central polypurine tract and central termination sequence of HIV-1
>Addgene plasmid #76213 | MAP2K1 gRNA (BRDN0001146127) | addgene full sequence | sequence record 185404 | Addgene Assembled Sequence
CCCGGGTGCAAAGATGGATAAAGTTTTAAACAGAGAGGAATCTTTGCAGCTAATGGACCTTCTAGGTCTT
GAAAGGAGTGGGAATTGGCTCCGGTGCCCGTCAGTGGGCAGAGCGCACATCGCCCACAGTCCCCGAGAAG
TTGGGGGGAGGGGTCGGCAATTGATCCGGTGCCTAGAGAAGGTGGCGCGGGGTAAACTGGGAAAGTGATG
TCGTGTACTGGCTCCGCCTTTTTCCCGAGGGTGGGGGAGAACCGTATATAAGTGCAGTAGTCGCCGTGAA
CGTTCTTTTTCGCAACGGGTTTGCCGCCAGAACACAGGTAAGTGCCGTGTGTGGTTCCCGCGGGCCTGGC
CTCTTTACGGGTTATGGCCCTTGCGTGCCTTGAATTACTTCCACCTGGCTGCAGTACGTGATTCTTGATC
CCGAGCTTCGGGTTGGAAGTGGGTGGGAGAGTTCGAGGCCTTGCGCTTAAGGAGCCCCTTCGCCTCGTGC
TTGAGTTGAGGCCTGGCCTGGGCGCTGGGGCCGCCGCGTGCGAATCTGGTGGCACCTTCGCGCCTGTCTC
GCTGCTTTCGATAAGTCTCTAGCCATTTAAAATTTTTGATGACCTGCTGCGACGCTTTTTTTCTGGCAAG
ATAGTCTTGTAAATGCGGGCCAAGATCTGCACACTGGTATTTCGGTTTTTGGGGCCGCGGGCGGCGACGG
GGCCCGTGCGTCCCAGCGCACATGTTCGGCGAGGCGGGGCCTGCGAGCGCGGCCACCGAGAATCGGACGG
GGGTAGTCTCAAGCTGGCCGGCCTGCTCTGGTGCCTGGCCTCGCGCCGCCGTGTATCGCCCCGCCCTGGG
CGGCAAGGCTGGCCCGGTCGGCACCAGTTGCGTGAGCGGAAAGATGGCCGCTTCCCGGCCCTGCTGCAGG
GAGCTCAAAATGGAGGACGCGGCGCTCGGGAGAGCGGGCGGGTGAGTCACCCACACAAAGGAAAAGGGCC
TTTCCGTCCTCAGCCGTCGCTTCATGTGACTCCACGGAGTACCGGGCGCCGTCCAGGCACCTCGATTAGT
TCTCGAGCTTTTGGAGTACGTCGTCTTTAGGTTGGGGGGAGGGGTTTTATGCGATGGAGTTTCCCCACAC
TGAGTGGGTGGAGACTGAAGTTAGGCCAGCTTGGCACTTGATGTAATTCTCCTTGGAATTTGCCCTTTTT
GAGTTTGGATCTTGGTTCATTCTCAAGCCTCAGACAGTGGTTCAAAGTTTTTTTCTTCCATTTCAGGTGT
CGTGACGTACGGCCACCATGACCGAGTACAAGCCCACGGTGCGCCTCGCCACCCGCGACGACGTCCCCAG
GGCCGTACGCACCCTCGCCGCCGCGTTCGCCGACTACCCCGCCACGCGCCACACCGTCGATCCGGACCGC
CACATCGAGCGGGTCACCGAGCTGCAAGAACTCTTCCTCACGCGCGTCGGGCTCGACATCGGCAAGGTGT
GGGTCGCGGACGACGGCGCCGCCGTGGCGGTCTGGACCACGCCGGAGAGCGTCGAAGCGGGGGCGGTGTT
CGCCGAGATCGGCCCGCGCATGGCCGAGTTGAGCGGTTCCCGGCTGGCCGCGCAGCAACAGATGGAAGGC
CTCCTGGCGCCGCACCGGCCCAAGGAGCCCGCGTGGTTCCTGGCCACCGTCGGAGTCTCGCCCGACCACC
AGGGCAAGGGTCTGGGCAGCGCCGTCGTGCTCCCCGGAGTGGAGGCGGCCGAGCGCGCCGGGGTGCCCGC
CTTCCTGGAGACCTCCGCGCCCCGCAACCTCCCCTTCTACGAGCGGCTCGGCTTCACCGTCACCGCCGAC
GTCGAGGTGCCCGAAGGACCGCGCACCTGGTGCATGACCCGCAAGCCCGGTGCCTGAACGCGTTAAGTCG
ACAATCAACCTCTGGATTACAAAATTTGTGAAAGATTGACTGGTATTCTTAACTATGTTGCTCCTTTTAC
GCTATGTGGATACGCTGCTTTAATGCCTTTGTATCATGCTATTGCTTCCCGTATGGCTTTCATTTTCTCC
TCCTTGTATAAATCCTGGTTGCTGTCTCTTTATGAGGAGTTGTGGCCCGTTGTCAGGCAACGTGGCGTGG
TGTGCACTGTGTTTGCTGACGCAACCCCCACTGGTTGGGGCATTGCCACCACCTGTCAGCTCCTTTCCGG
GACTTTCGCTTTCCCCCTCCCTATTGCCACGGCGGAACTCATCGCCGCCTGCCTTGCCCGCTGCTGGACA
GGGGCTCGGCTGTTGGGCACTGACAATTCCGTGGTGTTGTCGGGGAAATCATCGTCCTTTCCTTGGCTGC
TCGCCTGTGTTGCCACCTGGATTCTGCGCGGGACGTCCTTCTGCTACGTCCCTTCGGCCCTCAATCCAGC
GGACCTTCCTTCCCGCGGCCTGCTGCCGGCTCTGCGGCCTCTTCCGCGTCTTCGCCTTCGCCCTCAGACG
AGTCGGATCTCCCTTTGGGCCGCCTCCCCGCGTCGACTTTAAGACCAATGACTTACAAGGCAGCTGTAGA
TCTTAGCCACTTTTTAAAAGAAAAGGGGGGACTGGAAGGGCTAATTCACTCCCAACGAAGACAAGATCTG
CTTTTTGCTTGTACTGGGTCTCTCTGGTTAGACCAGATCTGAGCCTGGGAGCTCTCTGGCTAACTAGGGA
ACCCACTGCTTAAGCCTCAATAAAGCTTGCCTTGAGTGCTTCAAGTAGTGTGTGCCCGTCTGTTGTGTGA
CTCTGGTAACTAGAGATCCCTCAGACCCTTTTAGTCAGTGTGGAAAATCTCTAGCAGTACGTATAGTAGT
TCATGTCATCTTATTATTCAGTATTTATAACTTGCAAAGAAATGAATATCAGAGAGTGAGAGGAACTTGT
TTATTGCAGCTTATAATGGTTACAAATAAAGCAATAGCATCACAAATTTCACAAATAAAGCATTTTTTTC
ACTGCATTCTAGTTGTGGTTTGTCCAAACTCATCAATGTATCTTATCATGTCTGGCTCTAGCTATCCCGC
CCCTAACTCCGCCCATCCCGCCCCTAACTCCGCCCAGTTCCGCCCATTCTCCGCCCCATGGCTGACTAAT
TTTTTTTATTTATGCAGAGGCCGAGGCCGCCTCGGCCTCTGAGCTATTCCAGAAGTAGTGAGGAGGCTTT
TTTGGAGGCCTAGGGACGTACCCAATTCGCCCTATAGTGAGTCGTATTACGCGCGCTCACTGGCCGTCGT
TTTACAACGTCGTGACTGGGAAAACCCTGGCGTTACCCAACTTAATCGCCTTGCAGCACATCCCCCTTTC
GCCAGCTGGCGTAATAGCGAAGAGGCCCGCACCGATCGCCCTTCCCAACAGTTGCGCAGCCTGAATGGCG
AATGGG
[124 nt withheld, positions 3367-3490]
C
[91 nt withheld, positions 3492-3582]
A
[49 nt withheld, positions 3584-3632]
CCTTTGACGTTGGAGTCCACGTTCTTT
[37 nt withheld, positions 3660-3696]
ACCCTATCTCGGTCTATTCTTTTGATTTATAAGGGATTTTGCCGATTTCGGCCTATTGGTTAAAAAATGA
GCTGATTTAACAAAAATTTAACGCGAATTTTAACAAAATATTAACGCTTACAATTTAGGTGGCACTTTTC
GGGGAAATGTGCGCGGAACCCCTATTTGTTTATTTTTCTAAATACATTCAAATATGTATCCGCTCATGAG
ACAATAACCCTGATAAATGCTTCAATAATATTGAAAAAGGAAGAGTATGAGTATTCAACATTTCCGTGTC
GCCCTTATTCCCTTTTTTGCGGCATTTTGCCTTCCTGTTTTTGCTCACCCAGAAACGCTGGTGAAAGTAA
AAGATGCTGAAGATCAGTTGGGTGCACGAGTGGGTTACATCGAACTGGATCTCAACAGCGGTAAGATCCT
TGAGAGTTTTCGCCCCGAAGAACGTTTTCCAATGATGAGCACTTTTAAAGTTCTGCTATGTGGCGCGGTA
TTATCCCGTATTGACGCCGGGCAAGAGCAACTCGGTCGCCGCATACACTATTCTCAGAATGACTTGGTTG
AGTACTCACCAGTCACAGAAAAGCATCTTACGGATGGCATGACAGTAAGAGAATTATGCAGTGCTGCCAT
AACCATGAGTGATAACACTGCGGCCAACTTACTTCTGACAACGATCGGAGGACCGAAGGAGCTAACCGCT
TTTTTGCACAACATGGGGGATCATGTAACTCGCCTTGATCGTTGGGAACCGGAGCTGAATGAAGCCATAC
CAAACGACGAGCGTGACACCACGATGCCTGTAGCAATGGCAACAACGTTGCGCAAACTATTAACTGGCGA
ACTACTTACTCTAGCTTCCCGGCAACAATTAATAGACTGGATGGAGGCGGATAAAGTTGCAGGACCACTT
CTGCGCTCGGCCCTTCCGGCTGGCTGGTTTATTGCTGATAAATCTGGAGCCGGTGAGCGTGGGTCTCGCG
GTATCATTGCAGCACTGGGGCCAGATGGTAAGCCCTCCCGTATCGTAGTTATCTACACGACGGGGAGTCA
GGCAACTATGGATGAACGAAATAGACAGATCGCTGAGATAGGTGCCTCACTGATTAAGCATTGGTAACTG
TCAGACCAAGTTTACTCATATATACTTTAGATTGATTTAAAACTTCATTTTTAATTTAAAAGGATCTAGG
TGAAGATCCTTTTTGATAATCTCATGACCAAAATCCCTTAACGTGAGTTTTCGTTCCACTGAGCGTCAGA
CCCCGTAGAAAAGATCAAAGGATCTTCTTGAGATCCTTTTTTTCTGCGCGTAATCTGCTGCTTGCAAACA
AAAAAACCACCGCTACCAGCGGTGGTTTGTTTGCCGGATCAAGAGCTACCAACTCTTTTTCCGAAGGTAA
CTGGCTTCAGCAGAGCGCAGATACCAAATACTGTTCTTCTAGTGTAGCCGTAGTTAGGCCACCACTTCAA
GAACTCTGTAGCACCGCCTACATACCTCGCTCTGCTAATCCTGTTACCAGTGGCTGCTGCCAGTGGCGAT
AAGTCGTGTCTTACCGGGTTGGACTCAAGACGATAGTTACCGGATAAGGCGCAGCGGTCGGGCTGAACGG
GGGGTTCGTGCACACAGCCCAGCTTGGAGCGAACGACCTACACCGAACTGAGATACCTACAGCGTGAGCT
ATGAGAAAGCGCCACGCTTCCCGAAGGGAGAAAGGCGGACAGGTATCCGGTAAGCGGCAGGGTCGGAACA
GGAGAGCGCACGAGGGAGCTTCCAGGGGGAAACGCCTGGTATCTTTATAGTCCTGTCGGGTTTCGCCACC
TCTGACTTGAGCGTCGATTTTTGTGATGCTCGTCAGGGGGGCGGAGCCTATGGAAAAACGCCAGCAACGC
GGCCTTTTTACGGTTCCTGGCCTTTTGCTGGCCTTTTGCTCACATGTTCTTTCCTGCGTTATCCCCTGAT
TCTGTGGATAACCGTATTACCGCCTTTGAGTGAGCTGATACCGCTCGCCGCAGCCGAACGACCGAGCGCA
GCGAGTCAGTGAGCGAGGAAGCGGAAGAGCGCCCAATACGCAAACCGCCTCTCCCCGCGCGTTGGCCGAT
TCATTAATGCAGCTGGCACGACAGGTTTCCCGACTGGAAAGCGGGCAGTGAGCGCAACGCAATTAATGTG
AGTTAGCTCACTCATTAGGCACCCCAGGCTTTACACTTTATGCTTCCGGCTCGTATGTTGTGTGGAATTG
TGAGCGGATAACAATTTCACACAGGAAACAGCTATGACCATGATTACGCCAAGCGCGCAATTAACCCTCA
CTAAAGGGAACAAAAGCTGGAGCTGCAAGCTTAATGTAGTCTTATGCAATACTCTTGTAGTCTTGCAACA
TGGTAACGATGAGTTAGCAACATGCCTTACAAGGAGAGAAAAAGCACCGTGCATGCCGATTGGTGGAAGT
AAGGTGGTACGATCGTGCCTTATTAGGAAGGCAACAGACGGGTCTGACATGGATTGGACGAACCACTGAA
TTGCCGCATTGCAGAGATATTGTATTTAAGTGCCTAGCTCGATACATAAACGGGTCTCTCTGGTTAGACC
AGATCTGAGCCTGGGAGCTCTCTGGCTAACTAGGGAACCCACTGCTTAAGCCTCAATAAAGCTTGCCTTG
AGTGCTTCAAGTAGTGTGTGCCCGTCTGTTGTGTGACTCTGGTAACTAGAGATCCCTCAGACCCTTTTAG
TCAGTGTGGAAAATCTCTAGCAGTGGCGCCCGAACAGGGACTTGAAAGCGAAAGGGAAACCAGAGGAGCT
CTCTCGACGCAGGACTCGGCTTGCTGAAGCGCGCACGGCAAGAGGCGAGGGGCGGCGACTGGTGAGTACG
CCAAAAATTTTGACTAGCGGAGGCTAGAAGGAGAGAGATGGGTGCGAGAGCGTCAGTATTAAGCGGGGGA
GAATTAGATCGCGATGGGAAAAAATTCGGTTAAGGCCAGGGGGAAAGAAAAAATATAAATTAAAACATAT
AGTATGGGCAAGCAGGGAGCTAGAACGATTCGCAGTTAATCCTGGCCTGTTAGAAACATCAGAAGGCTGT
AGACAAATACTGGGACAGCTACAACCATCCCTTCAGACAGGATCAGAAGAACTTAGATCATTATATAATA
CAGTAGCAACCCTCTATTGTGTGCATCAAAGGATAGAGATAAAAGACACCAAGGAAGCTTTAGACAAGAT
AGAGGAAGAGCAAAACAAAAGTAAGACCACCGCACAGCAAGCGGCCGCTGATCTTCAGACCTGGAGGAGG
AGATATGAGGGACAATTGGAGAAGTGAATTATATAAATATAAAGTAGTAAAAATTGAACCATTAGGAGTA
GCACCCACCAAGGCAAAGAGAAGAGTGGTGCAGAGAGAAAAAAGAGCAGTGGGAATAGGAGCTTTGTTCC
TTGGGTTCTTGGGAGCAGCAGGAAGCACTATGGGCGCAGCGTCAATGACGCTGACGGTACAGGCCAGACA
ATTATTGTCTGGTATAGTGCAGCAGCAGAACAATTTGCTGAGGGCTATTGAGGCGCAACAGCATCTGTTG
CAACTCACAGTCTGGGGCATCAAGCAGCTCCAGGCAAGAATCCTGGCTGTGGAAAGATACCTAAAGGATC
AACAGCTCCTGGGGATTTGGGGTTGCTCTGGAAAACTCATTTGCACCACTGCTGTGCCTTGGAATGCTAG
TTGGAGTAATAAATCTCTGGAACAGATTTGGAATCACACGACCTGGATGGAGTGGGACAGAGAAATTAAC
AATTACACAAGCTTAATACACTCCTTAATTGAAGAATCGCAAAACCAGCAAGAAAAGAATGAACAAGAAT
TATTGGAATTAGATAAATGGGCAAGTTTGTGGAATTGGTTTAACATAACAAATTGGCTGTGGTATATAAA
ATTATTCATAATGATAGTAGGAGGCTTGGTAGGTTTAAGAATAGTTTTTGCTGTACTTTCTATAGTGAAT
AGAGTTAGGCAGGGATATTCACCATTATCGTTTCAGACCCACCTCCCAACCCCGAGGGGACCCAGAGAGG
GCCTATTTCCCATGATTCCTTCATATTTGCATATACGATACAAGGCTGTTAGAGAGATAATTAGAATTAA
TTTGACTGTAAACACAAAGATATTAGTACAAAATACGTGACGTAGAAAGTAATAATTTCTTGGGTAGTTT
GCAGTTTTAAAATTATGTTTTAAAATGGACTATCATATGCTTACCGTAACTTGAAAGTATTTCGATTTCT
TGGCTTTATATATCTTGTGGAAAGGACGAAACACCGGGGCACAAGGTCCTACATGTGTTTTAGAGCTAGA
AATAGCAAGTTAAAATAAGGCTAGTCCGTTATCAACTTGAAAAAGTGGCACCGAGTCGGTGCTTTTTTAA
GCTTGGCGTAACTAGATCTTGAGACAAATGGCAGTATTCATCCACAATTTTAAAAGAAAAGGGGGGATTG
GGGGGTACAGTGCAGGGGAAAGAATAGTAGACATAATAGCAACAGACATACAAACTAAAGAATTACAAAA
ACAAATTACAAAAATTCAAAATTTTCGGGTTTATTACAGGGACAGCAGAGATCCACTTTGGCGCCGGCTC
GAGGGGG
