>Addgene plasmid #76213 | MAP2K1 gRNA (BRDN0001146127) | depositor partial sequence | sequence record 143673 | Target Sequence
GGGCACAAGGTCCTACATGT
