>Addgene plasmid #76213 | MAP2K1 gRNA (BRDN0001146127) | addgene partial sequence | sequence record 185403 | hU6-F
GTAGAAAGTAATAATTTCTTGGGTAGTTTGCAGTTTTAAAATTATGTTTTAAAATGGACTATCATATGCT
TACCGTAACTTGAAAGTATTTCGATTTCTTGGCTTTATATATCTTGTGGAAAGGACGAAACACCGGGGCA
CAAGGTCCTACATGTGTTTTAGAGCTAGAAATAGCAAGTTAAAATAAGGCTAGTCCGTTATCAACTTGAA
AAAGTGGCACCGAGTCGGTGCTTTTTTAAGCTTGGCGTAACTAGATCTTGAGACAAATGGCAGTATTCAT
CCACAATTTTAAAAGAAAAGGGGGGATTGGGGGGTACAGTGCAGGGGAAAGAATAGTAGACATAATAGCA
ACAGACATACAAACTAAAGAATTACAAAAACAAATTACAAAAATTCAAAATTTTCGGGTTTATTACAGGG
ACAGCAGAGATCCACTTTGGCGCCGGCTCGAGGGGGCCCGGGTGCAAAGATGGATAAAGTTTTAAACAGA
GAGGAATCTTTGCAGCTAATGGACCTTCTAGGTCTTGAAAGGAGTGGGAATTGGCTCCGGTGCCCGTCAG
TGGGCAGAGC
